>Addgene plasmid #195245 | pET30a BCP1 NTase | addgene full sequence | sequence record 385963 | Addgene NGS Result
CACGCCGAAACAAGCGCTCATGAGCCCGAAGTGGCGAGCCCGATCTTCCCCATCGGTGATGTCGGCGATA
TAGGCGCCAGCAACCGCACCTGTGGCGCCGGTGATGCCGGCCACGATGCGTCCGGCGTAGAGGATCGAGA
TCGATCTCGATCCCGCGAAATTAATACGACTCACTATAGGGGAATTGTGAGCGGATAACAATTCCCCTCT
AGAAATAATTTTGTTTAACTTTAAGAAGGAGATATACAATGGATGAAAAAACCACCGGATGGCGTGGGGG
GCATGTGGTAGAAGGATTAGCAGGAGAGTTAGAACAATTACGTGCTCGTTTAGAACACCACCCACAGGGA
CAGCGCGAGCCCGGTGGGAGTGGGTCAGGAGAAAACCTCTACTTCCAAGGTAAAACGGTAGACCTCTCTG
TCACCGGAATGAGCTGGATGGAAGAACGAACTATTCTCTTGACGCCGTATGGAAGTAGGTTGTATGGGAC
TGACACGGAGAATTCCGATTGGGATTTCAAAGGAGTCTGCATACCACCAAAGGAATATTTCCTTGGTCTC
GAGACATTTAATGAGTATAACAATACGGGGGGTAAGACCTTTAAGAACACGAAGGATGATGTAGACATTA
ATATCATACACGTAAGCAAGTTTGTTAAAGATGCCATGCACGGTGTCCCCAACAATATTGAAGTTCTCTT
CGCACGAGAGCAAGATTACATAATTCTGACGGAGCTTGGGCAGGTGTTGCGAGACAACCGCCATCTTTTC
CTGAGTAAACAAATTATCACAAAATTCGGGGGCTATACCCGATCCCTTACTAATAAGCTGAAGAATGGCG
CAGGTAGGCAAGAATTGGTCGAAGAATTTGGTTACGATACGAAGAACTTCATGCAGGGAGTCAGGCTCCA
ACTTTCTGCCATTGAAATTTTGGAAACCGGTGACTATAGCACCTATCGACCAGAAAGGGACTTCCTTTTG
GGTTGCCGGAATGGAGAGTATACTAGGGAACAGGCCCTCGCACTTGTAGAGAGCTACGACGAACGCTTGC
AGGTGGCCCACGAAAACAGCAAGTTGCCGGAAAAGCCTGACTATAACAAGATTAACGGTATGTTGATGGC
TATTAATGAAGATGCGCTGAAATTTGGCATTCACTCTTAGGCACCACCACCACCACCACTGAGATCCGGC
TGCTAACAAAGCCCGAAAGGAAGCTGAGTTGGCTGCTGCCACCGCTGAGCAATAACTAGCATAACCCCTT
GGGGCCTCTAAACGGGTCTTGAGGGGTTTTTTGCTGAAAGGAGGAACTATATCCGGATTGGCGAATGGG
[124 nt withheld, positions 1330-1453]
C
[91 nt withheld, positions 1455-1545]
A
[49 nt withheld, positions 1547-1595]
CCTTTGACGTTGGAGTCCACGTTCTTT
[37 nt withheld, positions 1623-1659]
ACCCTATCTCGGTCTATTCTTTTGATTTATAAGGGATTTTGCCGATTTCGGCCTATTGGTTAAAAAATGA
GCTGATTTAACAAAAATTTAACGCGAATTTTAACAAAATATTAACGCTTACAATTTAGGTGGCACTTTTC
GGGGAAATGTGCGCGGAACCCCTATTTGTTTATTTTTCTAAATACATTCAAATATGTATCCGCTCATGAA
TTAATTCTTAGAAAAACTCATCGAGCATCAAATGAAACTGCAATTTATTCATATCAGGATTATCAATACC
ATATTTTTGAAAAAGCCGTTTCTGTAATGAAGGAGAAAACTCACCGAGGCAGTTCCATAGGATGGCAAGA
TCCTGGTATCGGTCTGCGATTCCGACTCGTCCAACATCAATACAACCTATTAATTTCCCCTCGTCAAAAA
TAAGGTTATCAAGTGAGAAATCACCATGAGTGACGACTGAATCCGGTGAGAATGGCAAAAGTTTATGCAT
TTCTTTCCAGACTTGTTCAACAGGCCAGCCATTACGCTCGTCATCAAAATCACTCGCATCAACCAAACCG
TTATTCATTCGTGATTGCGCCTGAGCGAGACGAAATACGCGATCGCTGTTAAAAGGACAATTACAAACAG
GAATCGAATGCAACCGGCGCAGGAACACTGCCAGCGCATCAACAATATTTTCACCTGAATCAGGATATTC
TTCTAATACCTGGAATGCTGTTTTCCCGGGGATCGCAGTGGTGAGTAACCATGCATCATCAGGAGTACGG
ATAAAATGCTTGATGGTCGGAAGAGGCATAAATTCCGTCAGCCAGTTTAGTCTGACCATCTCATCTGTAA
CATCATTGGCAACGCTACCTTTGCCATGTTTCAGAAACAACTCTGGCGCATCGGGCTTCCCATACAATCG
ATAGATTGTCGCACCTGATTGCCCGACATTATCGCGAGCCCATTTATACCCATATAAATCAGCATCCATG
TTGGAATTTAATCGCGGCCTAGAGCAAGACGTTTCCCGTTGAATATGGCTCATAACACCCCTTGTATTAC
TGTTTATGTAAGCAGACAGTTTTATTGTTCATGACCAAAATCCCTTAACGTGAGTTTTCGTTCCACTGAG
CGTCAGACCCCGTAGAAAAGATCAAAGGATCTTCTTGAGATCCTTTTTTTCTGCGCGTAATCTGCTGCTT
GCAAACAAAAAAACCACCGCTACCAGCGGTGGTTTGTTTGCCGGATCAAGAGCTACCAACTCTTTTTCCG
AAGGTAACTGGCTTCAGCAGAGCGCAGATACCAAATACTGTCCTTCTAGTGTAGCCGTAGTTAGGCCACC
ACTTCAAGAACTCTGTAGCACCGCCTACATACCTCGCTCTGCTAATCCTGTTACCAGTGGCTGCTGCCAG
TGGCGATAAGTCGTGTCTTACCGGGTTGGACTCAAGACGATAGTTACCGGATAAGGCGCAGCGGTCGGGC
TGAACGGGGGGTTCGTGCACACAGCCCAGCTTGGAGCGAACGACCTACACCGAACTGAGATACCTACAGC
GTGAGCTATGAGAAAGCGCCACGCTTCCCGAAGGGAGAAAGGCGGACAGGTATCCGGTAAGCGGCAGGGT
CGGAACAGGAGAGCGCACGAGGGAGCTTCCAGGGGGAAACGCCTGGTATCTTTATAGTCCTGTCGGGTTT
CGCCACCTCTGACTTGAGCGTCGATTTTTGTGATGCTCGTCAGGGGGGCGGAGCCTATGGAAAAACGCCA
GCAACGCGGCCTTTTTACGGTTCCTGGCCTTTTGCTGGCCTTTTGCTCACATGTTCTTTCCTGCGTTATC
CCCTGATTCTGTGGATAACCGTATTACCGCCTTTGAGTGAGCTGATACCGCTCGCCGCAGCCGAACGACC
GAGCGCAGCGAGTCAGTGAGCGAGGAAGCGGAAGAGCGCCTGATGCGGTATTTTCTCCTTACGCATCTGT
GCGGTATTTCACACCGCAATGGTGCACTCTCAGTACAATCTGCTCTGATGCCGCATAGTTAAGCCAGTAT
ACACTCCGCTATCGCTACGTGACTGGGTCATGGCTGCGCCCCGACACCCGCCAACACCCGCTGACGCGCC
CTGACGGGCTTGTCTGCTCCCGGCATCCGCTTACAGACAAGCTGTGACCGTCTCCGGGAGCTGCATGTGT
CAGAGGTTTTCACCGTCATCACCGAAACGCGCGAGGCAGCTGCGGTAAAGCTCATCAGCGTGGTCGTGAA
GCGATTCACAGATGTCTGCCTGTTCATCCGCGTCCAGCTCGTTGAGTTTCTCCAGAAGCGTTAATGTCTG
GCTTCTGATAAAGCGGGCCATGTTAAGGGCGGTTTTTTCCTGTTTGGTCACTGATGCCTCCGTGTAAGGG
GGATTTCTGTTCATGGGGGTAATGATACCGATGAAACGAGAGAGGATGCTCACGATACGGGTTACTGATG
ATGAACATGCCCGGTTACTGGAACGTTGTGAGGGTAAACAACTGGCGGTATGGATGCGGCGGGACCAGAG
AAAAATCACTCAGGGTCAATGCCAGCGCTTCGTTAATACAGATGTAGGTGTTCCACAGGGTAGCCAGCAG
CATCCTGCGATGCAGATCCGGAACATAATGGTGCAGGGCGCTGACTTCCGCGTTTCCAGACTTTACGAAA
CACGGAAACCGAAGACCATTCATGTTGTTGCTCAGGTCGCAGACGTTTTGCAGCAGCAGTCGCTTCACGT
TCGCTCGCGTATCGGTGATTCATTCTGCTAACCAGTAAGGCAACCCCGCCAGCCTAGCCGGGTCCTCAAC
GACAGGAGCACGATCATGCGCACCCGTGGGGCCGCCATGCCGGCGATAATGGCCTGCTTCTCGCCGAAAC
GTTTGGTGGCGGGACCAGTGACGAAGGCTTGAGCGAGGGCGTGCAAGATTCCGAATACCGCAAGCGACAG
GCCGATCATCGTCGCGCTCCAGCGAAAGCGGTCCTCGCCGAAAATGACCCAGAGCGCTGCCGGCACCTGT
CCTACGAGTTGCATGATAAAGAAGACAGTCATAAGTGCGGCGACGATAGTCATGCCCCGCGCCCACCGGA
AGGAGCTGACTGGGTTGAAGGCTCTCAAGGGCATCGGTCGAGATCCCGGTGCCTAATGAGTGAGCTAACT
TACATTAATTGCGTTGCGCTCACTGCCCGCTTTCCAGTCGGGAAACCTGTCGTGCCAGCTGCATTAATGA
ATCGGCCAACGCGCGGGGAGAGGCGGTTTGCGTATTGGGCGCCAGGGTGGTTTTTCTTTTCACCAGTGAG
ACGGGCAACAGCTGATTGCCCTTCACCGCCTGGCCCTGAGAGAGTTGCAGCAAGCGGTCCACGCTGGTTT
GCCCCAGCAGGCGAAAATCCTGTTTGATGGTGGTTAACGGCGGGATATAACATGAGCTGTCTTCGGTATC
GTCGTATCCCACTACCGAGATGTCCGCACCAACGCGCAGCCCGGACTCGGTAATGGCGCGCATTGCGCCC
AGCGCCATCTGATCGTTGGCAACCAGCATCGCAGTGGGAACGATGCCCTCATTCAGCATTTGCATGGTTT
GTTGAAAACCGGACATGGCACTCCAGTCGCCTTCCCGTTCCGCTATCGGCTGAATTTGATTGCGAGTGAG
ATATTTATGCCAGCCAGCCAGACGCAGACGCGCCGAGACAGAACTTAATGGGCCCGCTAACAGCGCGATT
TGCTGGTGACCCAATGCGACCAGATGCTCCACGCCCAGTCGCGTACCGTCTTCATGGGAGAAAATAATAC
TGTTGATGGGTGTCTGGTCAGAGACATCAAGAAATAACGCCGGAACATTAGTGCAGGCAGCTTCCACAGC
AATGGCATCCTGGTCATCCAGCGGATAGTTAATGATCAGCCCACTGACGCGTTGCGCGAGAAGATTGTGC
ACCGCCGCTTTACAGGCTTCGACGCCGCTTCGTTCTACCATCGACACCACCACGCTGGCACCCAGTTGAT
CGGCGCGAGATTTAATCGCCGCGACAATTTGCGACGGCGCGTGCAGGGCCAGACTGGAGGTGGCAACGCC
AATCAGCAACGACTGTTTGCCCGCCAGTTGTTGTGCCACGCGGTTGGGAATGTAATTCAGCTCCGCCATC
GCCGCTTCCACTTTTTCCCGCGTTTTCGCAGAAACGTGGCTGGCCTGGTTCACCACGCGGGAAACGGTCT
GATAAGAGACACCGGCATACTCTGCGACATCGTATAACGTTACTGGTTTCACATTCACCACCCTGAATTG
ACTCTCTTCCGGGCGCTATCATGCCATACCGCGAAAGGTTTTGCGCCATTCGATGGTGTCCGGGATCTCG
ACGCTCTCCCTTATGCGACTCCTGCATTAGGAAGCAGCCCAGTAGTAGGTTGAGGCCGTTGAGCACCGCC
GCCGCAAGGAATGGTGCATGCAAGGAGATGGCGCCCAACAGTCCCCCGGCCACGGGGCCTGCCACCATAC
C
Features (pLannotate 1.2.2; 18 found; start..end, strand, type, name):
    162..180     +  promoter       T7 promoter: promoter for bacteriophage T7 RNA polymerase
    181..205     +  protein_bind   lac operator: The lac repressor binds to the lac operator to inhibit transcription in E. coli. This inhibition can be relieved by adding lactose or isopropyl-β-D-thiogalactopyranoside (IPTG). lac repressor encoded by lacI
    220..242     +  RBS            RBS: efficient ribosome binding site from bacteriophage T7 gene 10 (Olins and Rangwala, 1989)
   1162..1179    +  CDS            9xHis (fragment): 9xHis affinity tag
   1189..1238    +  CDS            SET1 (fragment): solubility-enhancement tag derived from T7 phage gene 10B
   1246..1293    +  terminator     T7 terminator: transcription terminator for bacteriophage T7 RNA polymerase
   1330..1758    +  rep_origin     f1 ori (sequence partly withheld): f1 bacteriophage origin of replication; arrow indicates direction of (+) strand synthesis
   1811..1868    +  promoter       AmpR promoter (fragment): bla
   1877..2692    -  CDS            KanR: aminoglycoside phosphotransferase; aph(3')-Ia; confers resistance to kanamycin in bacteria or G418 (Geneticin®) in eukaryotes
   2814..3402    +  rep_origin     ori: high-copy-number ColE1/pMB1/pBR322/pUC origin of replication
   3588..3727    -  misc_feature   bom: basis of mobility region from pBR322
   3829..4020    -  CDS            rop: Rop protein, which maintains plasmids at low copy number; rop
   4037..4417    +  CDS            YPB1_ECOLX: Protein predicted: Swiss-Prot protein existence level 4. From Escherichia coli.
   4489..4780    -  CDS            TcR (fragment): tetracycline efflux protein; tet; confers resistance to tetracycline
   4795..4816    -  protein_bind   CAP binding site: CAP binding activates transcription in the presence of cAMP. E. coli catabolite activator protein
   4829..5911    -  CDS            lacI: lac repressor; lacI; The lac repressor binds to the lac operator to inhibit transcription in E. coli. This inhibition can be relieved by adding lactose or isopropyl-β-D-thiogalactopyranoside (IPTG).
   5912..5989    -  promoter       lacI promoter: lacI
   5997..136     -  CDS            TcR (fragment) (across the origin): tetracycline efflux protein; tet; confers resistance to tetracycline
