[The description below was written by a language model from this plasmid's Addgene catalogue record and pLannotate feature annotations shown in this document.]
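Description:
pET30a BCP1 NTase is a bacterial expression plasmid built on the pET30a backbone for producing a nucleotidyltransferase (NTase) encoded by bacteriophage BCP1. The roughly 1 kb insert was introduced by Gibson assembly and sits downstream of a T7 promoter, an adjacent lac operator and the strong T7 gene 10 ribosome binding site, with a T7 terminator closing the transcription unit. The plasmid also carries lacI under its own promoter. The lac repressor keeps the T7/lac promoter quiet until an inducer such as IPTG is added, and transcription requires a host strain that supplies T7 RNA polymerase. According to the catalogue entry, the protein is fused to an N-terminal SBP (streptavidin-binding peptide) tag on the insert and a C-terminal His6 tag from the backbone. The feature table detects a histidine tag just after the unannotated region where the insert lies, but neither the NTase coding sequence nor the SBP tag is annotated.

Selection is by kanamycin through the aph(3')-Ia (KanR) gene. Replication relies on a ColE1/pMB1-type origin accompanied by the bom site and the rop gene; the record lists the plasmid as high copy, although rop normally moderates copy number. An f1 origin is also present, as are short remnants of a tetracycline resistance gene and an AmpR promoter fragment, which are backbone relics. The sequenced record is 6,140 nt, somewhat shorter than the 6,500 bp total given in the catalogue. The dual tags suit affinity purification of the recombinant enzyme, and the associated publication concerns phage antidefense genes that neutralize TIR and STING immune responses.
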