Addgene plasmid #195245: pET30a BCP1 NTase
Purpose: Expresses phage BCP1 NTase
Depositing lab: Douglas Feldman. Depositing organization: University of Southern California. Publication: Bacteriophage antidefense genes that neutralize TIR and STING immune responses. Ho P, Chen Y, Biswas S, Canfield E, Abdolvahabi A, Feldman DE. Cell Rep. 2023 Mar 22;42(4):112305. doi: 10.1016/j.celrep.2023.112305. PubMed 36952342.
Backbone
  Vector backbone: pET30a
  Backbone manufacturer: Clontech
  Backbone size w/o insert (bp): 5422
  Total vector size (bp): 6500
  Vector type: Bacterial Expression
Growth in bacteria
  Bacterial resistance: Kanamycin, 50 μg/mL
  Growth temperature: 37°C
  Growth strain: DH5alpha
  Copy number: High Copy
Gene/Insert
  Gene/Insert name: BCP1 phage NTase
  Insert size (bp): 1007
  GenBank ID: YP_009031408.1
  Promoter: T7
  Tag / fusion protein: SBP (N terminal on insert); His6 (C terminal on backbone)
  Cloning method: Gibson Cloning
  Sequencing primers: 5′ T7; 3′ T7-terminator
Terms and licenses: Academic/Nonprofit Terms; Industry Terms: Not Available to Industry
How to cite: pET30a BCP1 NTase was a gift from Douglas Feldman (Addgene plasmid # 195245 ; http://n2t.net/addgene:195245 ; RRID:Addgene_195245)
