>Addgene plasmid #195245 | pET30a BCP1 NTase | depositor partial sequence | sequence record 380114 | T7 primer
NNNNNNNNNNNNNNTNNNNNCTAGAATAATTTTGNTTAACTTTAAGAAGGAGATATACAATGGATGAAAA
AACCACCGGATGGCGTGGGGGGCATGTGGTAGAAGGATTAGCAGGAGAGTTAGAACAATTACGTGCTCGT
TTAGAACACCACCCACAGGGACAGCGCGAGCCCGGTGGGAGTGGGTCAGGAGAAAACCTCTACTTCCAAG
GTAAAACGGTAGACCTCTCTGTCACCGGAATGAGCTGGATGGAAGAACGAACTATTCTCTTGACGCCGTA
TGGAAGTAGGTTGTATGGGACTGACACGGAGAATTCCGATTGGGATTTCAAAGGAGTCTGCATACCACCA
AAGGAATATTTCCTTGGTCTCGAGACATTTAATGAGTATAACAATACGGGGGGTAAGACCTTTAAGAACA
CGAAGGATGATGTAGACATTAATATCATACACGTAAGCAAGTTTGTTAAAGATGCCATGCACGGTGTCCC
CAACAATATTGAAGTTCTCTTCGCACGAGAGCAAGATTACATAATTCTGACGGAGCTTGGGCAGGTGTTG
CGAGACAACCGCCATCTTTTCCTGAGTAAACAAATTATCACAAAATTCGGGGGCTATACCCGATCCCTTA
CTAATAAGCTGAAGAATGGCGCAGGTAGGCAAGAATTGGTCGAAGAATTTGGTTACGATACGAAGAACTT
CATGCAGGGAGTCAGGCTCCAACTTTCTGCCATTGAAATTTTGGAAACCGGTGACTATAGCACCTATCGA
CCAGAAAGGGACTTCCTTTTGGGTTGCCGGAATGGAGAGTATACTAGGGAACAGGCCCTCGCACTTGTAG
AGAGCTACGACGAACGCTTGCAGGNG
